>Addgene plasmid #217829 | pMMP_lambda | addgene full sequence | sequence record 430581 | Addgene NGS Result
ACGCCCGGTAGTGATCTTATTTCATTATGGTGAAAGTTGGAACCTCTTACGTGCCGATCATCATGACCAA
AATCCCTTAACGTGAGTTTTCGTTCCACTGAGCGTCAGACCCCGTAGAAAAGATCAAAGGATCTTCTTGA
GATCCTTTTTTTCTGCGCGTAATCTGCTGCTTGCAAACAAAAAAACCACCGCTACCAGCGGTGGTTTGTT
TGCCGGATCAAGAGCTACCAACTCTTTTTCCGAAGGTAACTGGCTTCAGCAGAGCGCAGATACCAAATAC
TGTTCTTCTAGTGTAGCCGTAGTTAGGCCACCACTTCAAGAACTCTGTAGCACCGCCTACATACCTCGCT
CTGCTAATCCTGTTACCAGTGGCTGCTGCCAGTGGCGATAAGTCGTGTCTTACCGGGTTGGACTCAAGAC
GATAGTTACCGGATAAGGCGCAGCGGTCGGGCTGAACGGGGGGTTCGTGCACACAGCCCAGCTTGGAGCG
AACGACCTACACCGAACTGAGATACCTACAGCGTGAGCTATGAGAAAGCGCCACGCTTCCCGAAGGGAGA
AAGGCGGACAGGTATCCGGTAAGCGGCAGGGTCGGAACAGGAGAGCGCACGAGGGAGCTTCCAGGGGGAA
ACGCCTGGTATCTTTATAGTCCTGTCGGGTTTCGCCACCTCTGACTTGAGCGTCGATTTTTGTGATGCTC
GTCAGGGGGGCGGAGCCTATGGAAAAACGCCAGCAACGCGGCCTTTTTACGGTTCCTGGCCTTTTGCTGG
CCTTTTGCTCACATGTTCTTTCCTGCGTTATCCCCTGATTCTGTGGATAACCGTGCGGCCGCCAGGGTAG
AAGTCGCTGATGAGGCACACCAGGGTGGCCTTGTTGGCCTGCAGCTCCTCGGAAGACGGTGGAAACAGGG
TCACAGAGACCAGCTACATATAAGGTCTCACAAGGGCCCGCAGGTGTTCCCCCTGGCCCCCAGCAGCAAG
AGCACCAGCGGCGGCGGCCGCCCTCAGCCTTAAAAAAATTACGCCCCGCCCTGCCACTCATCGCAGTACT
GTTGTAATTCATTAAGCATTCTGCCGACATGGAAGCCATCACAAACGGCATGATGAACCTGAATCGCCAG
CGGCATCAGCACCTTGTCGCCTTGCGTATAATATTTGCCCATGGTGAAAACGGGGGCGAAGAAGTTGTCC
ATATTGGCCACGTTTAAATCAAAACTGGTGAAACTCACCCAGGGATTGGCTGAGACGAAAAACATATTCT
CAATAAACCCTTTAGGGAAATAGGCCAGGTTTTCACCGTAACACGCCACATCTTGCGAATATATGTGTAG
AAACTGCCGGAAATCGTCGTGGTATTCACTCCAGAGCGATGAAAACGTTTCAGTTTGCTCATGGAAAACG
GTGTAACAAGGGTGAACACTATCCCATATCACCAGCTCACCGTCTTTCATTGCCATACGGAATTCCGGAT
GAGCATTCATCAGGCGGGCAAGAATGTGAATAAAGGCCGGATAAAACTTGTGCTTATTTTTCTTTACGGT
CTTTAAAAAGGCCGTAATATCCAGCTGAACGGTCTGGTTATAGGTACATTGAGCAACTGACTGAAATGCC
TCAAAATGTTCTTTACGATGCCATTGGGATATATCAACGGTGGTATATCCAGTGATTTTTTTCTCCATTT
TAGCTTCCTTAGCTCCTGAAAATCTCGATAACTCAAAAAAT
Features (pLannotate 1.2.2; 5 found; start..end, strand, type, name):
    137..725     +  rep_origin     ori: high-copy-number ColE1/pMB1/pBR322/pUC origin of replication
    819..917     -  CDS            IGLC2 (fragment): IGLC2_HUMAN - Experimental evidence at protein level: Swiss-Prot protein existence level 1. Constant region of immunoglobulin light chains. Immunoglobulins, also known as antibodies, are membrane-bound or secreted glycoproteins produced by B lymphocytes. In the recognition phase of humoral immunity, the membrane-bound immunoglobulins serve as receptors which, upon binding of a specific antigen, trigger the clonal expansion and differentiation of B lymphocytes into immunoglobulins- secreting plasma cells. Secreted immunoglobulins mediate the effector phase of humoral immunity, which results in
    936..995     +  CDS            IGHG1 (fragment): IGHG1_HUMAN - Experimental evidence at protein level: Swiss-Prot protein existence level 1. Constant region of immunoglobulin heavy chains. Immunoglobulins, also known as antibodies, are membrane-bound or secreted glycoproteins produced by B lymphocytes. In the recognition phase of humoral immunity, the membrane-bound immunoglobulins serve as receptors which, upon binding of a specific antigen, trigger the clonal expansion and differentiation of B lymphocytes into immunoglobulins- secreting plasma cells. Secreted immunoglobulins mediate the effector phase of humoral immunity, which results in
   1019..1678    -  CDS            CmR: chloramphenicol acetyltransferase; cat; confers resistance to chloramphenicol
   1679..60      -  promoter       cat promoter (across the origin): promoter of the E. coli cat gene encoding chloramphenicol acetyltransferase
