[The description below was written by a language model from this plasmid's Addgene catalogue record and pLannotate feature annotations shown in this document.]
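Description:
pMMP_lambda is a very small (about 1.7 kb) empty cloning backbone derived from the yeast toolkit part vector pYTK084. It is described as a "mini-mutagenesis plasmid" for antibody Fab fragments with lambda light chains that are destined for yeast surface display (YSD). It is an E. coli-only plasmid: the annotated features include a high-copy ColE1/pUC-type origin of replication and a chloramphenicol acetyltransferase gene driven by its native cat promoter, which provides chloramphenicol selection. No yeast origin, yeast marker or expression promoter is annotated, consistent with its role as a cloning and mutagenesis intermediate rather than a display vector.

The record lists no insert, but the feature table shows two short immunoglobulin constant-region fragments lying between the origin and the resistance cassette. One is a piece of the human lambda light chain constant region (IGLC2) on the reverse strand, and the other is a piece of the human IgG1 heavy chain constant region (IGHG1) on the forward strand. They are separated by only a few bases and point away from each other. This divergent arrangement suggests that they act as flanking landing sequences, between which the variable regions of a Fab and any intervening elements would be placed. However, the record does not state the cloning sites or assembly method.

The associated work concerns wide mutational scanning of human antibody Fab libraries. A minimal plasmid carrying only the antibody segment to be varied is presumably useful for building mutant libraries, which are then transferred into a full yeast display vector. The name implies that versions for other light chain types may exist, but the record does not describe any.
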