Addgene plasmid #217829: pMMP_lambda
Purpose: (Empty Backbone) Mini-mutagenesis plasmid for lambda light chain YSD Fabs
Depositing lab: Timothy Whitehead. Depositing organization: University of Colorado, Boulder. Publication: An integrated technology for quantitative wide mutational scanning of human antibody Fab libraries. Petersen BM, Kirby MB, Chrispens KM, Irvin OM, Strawn IK, Haas CM, Walker AM, Baumer ZT, Ulmer SA, Ayala E, Rhodes ER, Guthmiller JJ, Steiner PJ, Whitehead TA. Nat Commun. 2024 May 10;15(1):3974. doi: 10.1038/s41467-024-48072-z. PubMed 38730230.
Backbone
  Vector backbone: pYTK084
  Backbone manufacturer: John Dueber, Addgene #65191
  Vector type: Cloning Vector
Growth in bacteria
  Bacterial resistance: Chloramphenicol, 25 μg/mL
  Growth temperature: 37°C
  Growth strain: DH5alpha
  Copy number: High Copy
Gene/Insert
  Gene/Insert name: None
Terms and licenses: Academic/Nonprofit Terms; Industry Terms: Not Available to Industry
How to cite: pMMP_lambda was a gift from Timothy Whitehead (Addgene plasmid # 217829 ; http://n2t.net/addgene:217829 ; RRID:Addgene_217829)
